>Addgene plasmid #131626 | pHAGE-mt-mKeima | addgene full sequence | sequence record 472911 | Addgene NGS Result
TTCAGCAAGCCGAGTCCTGCGTCGAGAGAGCTCCTCTGGTTTCCCTTTCGCTTTCAAGTCCCTGTTCGGG
CGCCACTGCTAGAGATTTTCCACACTGACTAAAAGGGTCTGAGGGATCTCTAGTTACCAGAGTCACACAA
CAGACGGGCACACACTACTTGAAGCACTCAAGGCAAGCTTTATTGAGGCTTAAGCAGTGGGTTCCCTAGT
TAGCCAGAGAGCTCCCAGGCTCAGATCTGGTCTAACCAGAGAGACCCAGTACAGGCAAAAAGCAGCTGCT
TATATGCAGGATCTGAGGGCTCGCCACTCCCCAGTCCCGCCCAGGCCACGCCTCCCTGGAAAGTCCCCAG
CGGAAAGTCCCTTGTAGCAAGCTCGATATCAGCAGTTCTTGAAGTACTCCGGATGCAGCTCTCGGGCCAC
GTGATGAAATGCTAGGCGGCTGTCAAACCTCCACTCTAACACTTCTCTCTCCGGGTCATCCATCCCATGC
AGGCTCACAGGGTGTAACAAGCTGGTGTTCTCTCCTTTATTGGCCTCTTCTACCTTATCTGGCTCAACTG
GTACTAGCTTGTAGCACCATCCAAAGGTCAGTGGATATCTGACCCCTGGCCCTGGTGTGTAGTTCTGCTA
ATCAGGGAAGTAGCCTTGTGTGTGGTAGATCCACAGATCAAGGATATCTTGTCTTCTTTGGGAGTGAATT
AGCCCTTCCAACTACTAAGTTTGTAGTACATATTTAACAAATACAATTTCTTTAAAATGAAAATAATTCA
GAGGAATCACAGGTTTAGAGTAAATGAAACCACAGGTAATTGGCAGTGGTAATAGGGTATGGGGTGGGAA
GTTTGGGATGATTTTGGTTAGCTTGAGTTATCCAGTTGATCCAGACATGATAAGATACATTGATGAGTTT
GGACAAACCACAACTAGAATGCAGTGAAAAAAATGCTTTATTTGTGAAATTCGTAATCATGTCATAGCTG
TTTCCTGTGTGAAATTGTTATCCGCTCACAATTCCACACAACATACGAGCCGGAAGCATAAAGTGTAAAG
CCTGGGGTGCCTAATGAGTGAGCTAACTCACATTAATTGCGTTGCGCTCACTGCCCGCTTTCCAGTCGGG
AAACCTGTCGTGCCACGGGGAGCTTTTTGCAAAAGCCTAGGCCTCCAAAAAAGCCTCCTCACTACTTCTG
GAATAGCTCAGAGGCCGAGGCGGCCTCGGCCTCTGCATAAATAAAAAAAATTAGTCAGCCATGAGCTTGC
TGCATTAATGAATCGGCCAACGCGCGGGGAGAGGCGGTTTGCGTATTGGGCGCTCTTCCGCTTCCTCGCT
CACTGACTCGCTGCGCTCGGTCGTTCGGCTGCGGCGAGCGGTATCAGCTCACTCAAAGGCGGTAATACGG
TTATCCACAGAATCAGGGGATAACGCAGGAAAGAACATGTGAGCAAAAGGCCAGCAAAAGGCCAGGAACC
GTAAAAAGGCCGCGTTGCTGGCGTTTTTCCATAGGCTCCGCCCCCCTGACGAGCATCACAAAAATCGACG
CTCAAGTCAGAGGTGGCGAAACCCGACAGGACTATAAAGATACCAGGCGTTTCCCCCTGGAAGCTCCCTC
GTGCGCTCTCCTGTTCCGACCCTGCCGCTTACCGGATACCTGTCCGCCTTTCTCCCTTCGGGAAGCGTGG
CGCTTTCTCATAGCTCACGCTGTAGGTATCTCAGTTCGGTGTAGGTCGTTCGCTCCAAGCTGGGCTGTGT
GCACGAACCCCCCGTTCAGCCCGACCGCTGCGCCTTATCCGGTAACTATCGTCTTGAGTCCAACCCGGTA
AGACACGACTTATCGCCACTGGCAGCAGCCACTGGTAACAGGATTAGCAGAGCGAGGTATGTAGGCGGTG
CTACAGAGTTCTTGAAGTGGTGGCCTAACTACGGCTACACTAGAAGAACAGTATTTGGTATCTGCGCTCT
GCTGAAGCCAGTTACCTTCGGAAAAAGAGTTGGTAGCTCTTGATCCGGCAAACAAACCACCGCTGGTAGC
GGTGGTTTTTTTGTTTGCAAGCAGCAGATTACGCGCAGAAAAAAAGGATCTCAAGAAGATCCTTTGATCT
TTTCTACGGGGTCTGACGCTCAGTGGAACGAAAACTCACGTTAAGGGATTTTGGTCATGAGATTATCAAA
AAGGATCTTCACCTAGATCCTTTTAAATTAAAAATGAAGTTTTAAATCAATCTAAAGTATATATGAGTAA
ACTTGGTCTGACAGTTACCAATGCTTAATCAGTGAGGCACCTATCTCAGCGATCTGTCTATTTCGTTCAT
CCATAGTTGCCTGACTCCCCGTCGTGTAGATAACTACGATACGGGAGGGCTTACCATCTGGCCCCAGTGC
TGCAATGATACCGCGAGACCCACGCTCACCGGCTCCAGATTTATCAGCAATAAACCAGCCAGCCGGAAGG
GCCGAGCGCAGAAGTGGTCCTGCAACTTTATCCGCCTCCATCCAGTCTATTAATTGTTGCCGGGAAGCTA
GAGTAAGTAGTTCGCCAGTTAATAGTTTGCGCAACGTTGTTGCCATTGCTACAGGCATCGTGGTGTCACG
CTCGTCGTTTGGTATGGCTTCATTCAGCTCCGGTTCCCAACGATCAAGGCGAGTTACATGATCCCCCATG
TTGTGCAAAAAAGCGGTTAGCTCCTTCGGTCCTCCGATCGTTGTCAGAAGTAAGTTGGCCGCAGTGTTAT
CACTCATGGTTATGGCAGCACTGCATAATTCTCTTACTGTCATGCCATCCGTAAGATGCTTTTCTGTGAC
TGGTGAGTACTCAACCAAGTCATTCTGAGAATAGTGTATGCGGCGACCGAGTTGCTCTTGCCCGGCGTCA
ACACGGGATAATACCGCGCCACATAGCAGAACTTTAAAAGTGCTCATCATTGGAAAACGTTCTTCGGGGC
GAAAACTCTCAAGGATCTTACCGCTGTTGAGATCCAGTTCGATGTAACCCACTCGTGCACCCAACTGATC
TTCAGCATCTTTTACTTTCACCAGCGTTTCTGGGTGAGCAAAAACAGGAAGGCAAAATGCCGCAAAAAAG
GGAATAAGGGCGACACGGAAATGTTGAATACTCATACTCTTCCTTTTTCAATATTATTGAAGCATTTATC
AGGGTTATTGTCTCATGAGCGGATACATATTTGAATGTATTTAGAAAAATAAACAAATAGGGGTTCCGCG
CACATTTCCCCGAAAAGTGCCACCTGACGTCTAAGAAACCATTATTATCATGACATTAACCTATAAAAAT
AGGCGTATCACGAGGCCCTTTCGTCTTCAAGAATGATCTAGCCCTTTCCTTAATTAACCCGGGCCTCTCA
CTCTCTGATATTCATTTCTTTGCAAGTTATAAATACTGAATAATAAGATGACATGAACTACTACTGCTAG
AGATTTTCCACACTGACTAAAAGGGTCTGAGGGATCTCTAGTTACCAGAGTCACACAACAGACGGGCACA
CACTACTTGAAGCACTCAAGGCAAGCTTTATTGAGGCTTAAGCAGTGGGTTCCCTAGTTAGCCAGAGAGC
TCCCAGGCTCAGATCTGGTCTAACCAGAGAGACCCAGTACAAGCAAAAAGCAGATCTTGTCTTCGTTGGG
AGTGAATTAGCCCTTCCAGTCCCCCCTTTTCTTTTAAAAAGTGGCTAAGATCTACAGCTGCCTTGTAAGT
CATTGGTCTTAAAGGATCTCAGGCGGGGAGGCGGCCCAAAGGGAGATCCGACTCGTCTGAGGGCGAAGGC
GAAGACGCGGAAGAGGCCGCAGAGCCGGCAGCAGGCCGCGGGAAGGAAGGTCCGCTGGATTGAGGGCCGA
AGGGACGTAGCAGAAGGACGTCCCGCGCAGAATCCAGGTGGCAACACAGGCGAGCAGCCAAGGAAAGGAC
GATGATTTCCCCGACAACACCACGGAATTGTCAGTGCCCAACAGCCGAGCCCCTGTCCAGCAGCGGGCAA
GGCAGGCGGCGATGAGTTCCGCCGTGGCAATAGGGAGGGGGAAAGCGAAAGTCCCGGAAAGGAGCTGACA
GGTGGTGGCAATGCCCCAACCAGTGGGGGTTGCGTCAGCAAACACAGTGCACACCACGCCACGTTGCCTG
ACAACGGGCCACAACTCCTCATAAAGAGACAGCAACCAGGATTTATACAAGGAGGAGAAAATGAAAGCCA
TACGGGAAGCAATAGCATGATACAAAGGCATTAAAGCAGCGTATCCACATAGCGTAAAAGGAGCAACATA
GTTAAGAATACCAGTCAATCTTTCACAAATTTTGTAATCCAGAGGTTGATTAGGATCCTTAGCCCAGCAG
GGAGTGGCGGGCGATGGCGATCTCGCACTGCTCCACGCTGGTGTAGTCGCGGTTGTGGCTGGTCACGTCC
AGCTTGCGGTCGATCTCGTGGCGGCCGGGCATCCTCACGGGCTTCTTGGCCTTGTAGGTGCTCTTGAACT
CGCACAGGTAGTGGCCGCCGCCCTCCAGCTTCAGGGCCATGTAGTCGTTGCCGATCAGCATTCCGTCGCG
GGCGAACAGGCGCTCGGTGCTGGGCTCCCAGCCCTGGGTCTTCTTCTGCATCACGGGGCCGTTGGGGGGG
AAGTTCTCGCCGCTGATCTTCACGTTGTAGATGAAGCAGTTGCCCTGGATGCTGCTGTCGTTGCTCACGG
TGCACACGGCGCCGTCCTCGAAGTTCATGCTGCGCTCCCAGGTGTAGCCCTCGGGGAAGCTCTGCTTGAA
GTAGTCGGGGATGTCCTCGGGGTACTTGGTGAAGGGGATGCTGCCGTACTGGAGCTGGGGGCTCAGGATG
TCCCAGGCGAAGGGCAGGGGGCCACCCTTGGTCACGGTCAGCTTCACGGTCTGCTCGCCCTCGTAGGGCT
TGCCCTTGCCGTCGCCCTCCACCTCGAAGTAGTGGCCGTTCACGGTGCCGCTCATGTACACCTTGTAGGT
CATCTGCTTGGCGATCACGCTCACCATGGCGGATCCCCCGAGCTTCCCCTCCGGCGGCAACGAATGGATC
TTGGCGCGCGGCACTGGGAGCCGCCGGGCCGAGCCTGTCAAGCCCCGCAGCAGCAGCGGCGTCAGGACGG
ACATGGTGGCGGCCGCCGGTGTCTTCTATGGAGGTCAAAACAGCGTGGATGGCGTCTCCAGGCGATCTGA
CGGTTCACTAAACGAGCTCTGCTTATATAGACCTCCCACCGTACACGCCTACCGCCCATTTGCGTCAATG
GGGCGGAGTTGTTACGACATTTTGGAAAGTCCCGTTGATTTTGGTGCCAAAACAAACTCCCATTGACGTC
AATGGGGTGGAGACTTGGAAATCCCCGTGAGTCAAACCGCTATCCACGCCCATTGATGTACTGCCAAAAC
CGCATCACCATGGTAATAGCGATGACTAATACGTAGATGTACTGCCAAGTAGGAAAGTCCCATAAGGTCA
TGTACTGGGCATAATGCCAGGCGGGCCATTTACCGTCATTGACGTCAATAGGGGGCGTACTTGGCATATG
ATACACTTGATGTACTGCCAAGTGGGCAGTTTACCGTAAATACTCCACCCATTGACGTCAATGGAAAGTC
CCTATTGGCGTTACTATGGGAACATACGTCATTATTGACGTCAATGGGCGGGGGTCGTTGGGCGGTCAGC
CAGGCGGGCCATTTACCGTAAGTTATGTAACGCGGAACTCCACTAGTCCAAACTGGATCTCTGCTGTCCC
TGTAATAAACCCGAAAATTTTGAATTTTTGTAATTTGTTTTTGTAATTCTTTAGTTTGTATGTCTGTTGC
TATTATGTCTACTATTCTTTCCCCTGCACTGTACCCCCCAATCCCCCCTTTTCTTTTAAAATTGTGGATG
AATACTGCCATTTGTGAATTAATTCGGCGATACCGTCGAGATCCGTTCACTAATCGAATGGATCTGTCTC
TGTCTCTCTCTCCACCTTCTTCTTCTATTCCTTCGGGCCTGTCGGGTCCCCTCGGGGTTGGGAGGTGGGT
CTGAAACGATAATGGTGAATATCCCTGCCTAACTCTATTCACTATAGAAAGTACAGCAAAAACTATTCTT
AAACCTACCAAGCCTCCTACTATCATTATGAATAATTTTATATACCACAGCCAATTTGTTATGTTAAACC
AATTCCACAAACTTGCCCATTTATCTAATTCCAATAATTCTTGTTCATTCTTTTCTTGCTGGTTTTGCGA
TTCTTCAATTAAGGAGTGTATTAAGCTTGTGTAATTGTTAATTTCTCTGTCCCACTCCATCCAGGTCGTG
TGATTCCAAATCTGTTCCAGAGATTTATTACTCCAACTAGCATTCCAAGGCACAGCAGTGGTGCAAATGA
GTTTTCCAGAGCAACCCCAAATCCCCAGGAGCTGTTGATCCTTTAGGTATCTTTCCACAGCCAGGATTCT
TGCCTGGAGCTGCTTGATGCCCCAGACTGTGAGTTGCAACAGATGCTGTTGCGCCTCAATAGCCCTCAGC
AAATTGTTCTGCTGCTGCACTATACCAGACAATAATTGTCTGGCCTGTACCGTCAGCGTCATTGACGCTG
CGCCCATAGTGCTTCCTGCTGCTCCCAAGAACCCAAGGAACAAAGCTCCTATTCCCACTGCTCTTTTTTC
TCTCTGCACCACTCTTCTCTTTGCCTTGGTGGGTGCTACTCCTAATGGTTCAATTTTTACTACTTTATAT
TTATATAATTCACTTCTCCAATTGTCCCTCATATCTCCTCCTCCAGGTCTGAAGATCAGCGGCCGGCCGC
TTGCTGTGCGGTGGTCTTACTTTTGTTTTGCTCTTCCTCTATCTTGTCTAAAGCTTCCTTGGTGTCTTTT
ATCTCTATCCTTTGATGCACACAATAGAGGGTTGCTACTGTATTATATAATGATCTAAGTTCTTCTGATC
CTGTCTGAAGGGATGGTTGTAGCTGTCCCAGTATTTGTCTACAGCCTTCTGATGTTTCTAACAGGCCAGG
ATTAACTGCGAATCGTTCTAGCTCCCTGCTTGCCCATACTATATGTTTTAATTTATATTTTTTCTTTCCC
CCTGGCCTTAACCGAATTTTTTCCCATCGCGATCTAATTCTCCCCCGCTTAATACTGACGCTCTCGCACC
CATCTCTCTCCTTCTAGCCTCCGCTAGTCAAAATTTTTGGCGTACTCACCAGTCGCCGCCCCTCGCCTCT
TGCCGTGCGCGC
Features (pLannotate 1.2.2; 24 found; start..end, strand, type, name):
     77..334     -  LTR            5' LTR (truncated): truncated 5' long terminal repeat (LTR) from HIV-1
    382..711     -  CDS            nef (fragment): NEF_HV1BR - Experimental evidence at protein level: Swiss-Prot protein existence level 1. Extracellular Nef protein targets CD4(+) T-lymphocytes for apoptosis by interacting with CXCR4 surface receptors (PubMed:14990729). From Human immunodeficiency virus type 1 group M subtype B (isolate BRU/LAI) (HIV-1).
    878..961     -  polyA_signal   SV40 poly(A) signal (fragment): SV40 polyadenylation signal
    995..1011    -  protein_bind   lac operator: The lac repressor binds to the lac operator to inhibit transcription in E. coli. This inhibition can be relieved by adding lactose or isopropyl-β-D-thiogalactopyranoside (IPTG). lac repressor encoded by lacI
   1019..1049    -  promoter       lac promoter: promoter for the E. coli lac operon
   1064..1085    -  protein_bind   CAP binding site: CAP binding activates transcription in the presence of cAMP. E. coli catabolite activator protein
   1098..1135    -  CDS            lacI (fragment): lac repressor; lacI; The lac repressor binds to the lac operator to inhibit transcription in E. coli. This inhibition can be relieved by adding lactose or isopropyl-β-D-thiogalactopyranoside (IPTG).
   1160..1253    -  rep_origin     SV40 ori (fragment): SV40 origin of replication
   1259..1313    -  CDS            lacI (fragment): lac repressor; lacI; The lac repressor binds to the lac operator to inhibit transcription in E. coli. This inhibition can be relieved by adding lactose or isopropyl-β-D-thiogalactopyranoside (IPTG).
   1496..2084    -  rep_origin     ori: high-copy-number ColE1/pMB1/pBR322/pUC origin of replication
   2255..3115    -  CDS            AmpR: β-lactamase; bla; confers resistance to ampicillin, carbenicillin, and related antibiotics
   3116..3220    -  promoter       AmpR promoter: bla
   3425..3658    -  LTR            3' LTR (ΔU3): self-inactivating 3' long terminal repeat (LTR) from HIV-1
   3660..3725    -  CDS            nef (fragment): NEF_HV1Z2 - Experimental evidence at protein level: Swiss-Prot protein existence level 1. Extracellular Nef protein targets CD4(+) T-lymphocytes for apoptosis by interacting with CXCR4 surface receptors. From Human immunodeficiency virus type 1 group M subtype D (isolate Z2/CDC-Z34) (HIV-1).
   3733..4321    -  misc_feature   WPRE: woodchuck hepatitis virus posttranscriptional regulatory element
   4332..4997    -  CDS            mKeima: mKeima is a basic (constitutively fluorescent) long stokes shift fluorescent protein published in 2006, derived from Montipora sp. 20. It has high acid sensitivity.
   5040..5114    -  CDS            COX8 presequence: mitochondrial presequence of human cytochrome c oxidase subunit VIII (Rizutto et al., 1989)
   5195..5398    -  promoter       CMV promoter: human cytomegalovirus (CMV) immediate early promoter
   5399..5702    -  enhancer       CMV enhancer: human cytomegalovirus immediate early enhancer
   5754..5871    -  misc_feature   cPPT/CTS: central polypurine tract and central termination sequence of HIV-1
   5920..6020    -  CDS            Rev (fragment): human immunodeficiency virus 1 (HIV-1) Rev protein; rev; enhances nuclear export of unspliced and incompletely spliced viral mRNAs
   6397..6630    -  misc_feature   RRE: The Rev response element (RRE) of HIV-1 allows for Rev-dependent mRNA export from the nucleus to the cytoplasm.
   6805..7143    -  CDS            HIV-1 gag (fragment): gag protein from human immunodeficiency virus 1; gag
   7127..30      -  misc_feature   HIV-1 Ψ (across the origin): packaging signal of human immunodeficiency virus type 1
