[The description below was written by a language model from this plasmid's Addgene catalogue record and pLannotate feature annotations shown in this document.]
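Description:
pHAGE-mt-mKeima is a 7.2 kb HIV-1-derived lentiviral transfer plasmid built on the pHAGE backbone for mammalian expression of a mitochondrially targeted mKeima reporter. In bacteria it is maintained through a high-copy ColE1/pUC-type origin and selected with ampicillin via the β-lactamase gene. The plasmid backbone also carries residual lac promoter/operator elements and fragments of an SV40 origin and SV40 poly(A) signal. No mammalian drug-resistance marker is annotated, so transduced cells would presumably be identified or sorted by fluorescence.

The viral portion, annotated entirely on the minus strand of the sequenced record, runs from a truncated 5' LTR through the Ψ packaging signal with a partial gag segment, the Rev response element for Rev-dependent nuclear export of the genomic RNA, and the cPPT/CTS element that aids nuclear import of the reverse-transcribed genome. It ends in a ΔU3 self-inactivating 3' LTR, which disables LTR promoter activity after integration. Between these elements, the CMV enhancer and promoter drive the 786 bp insert, in which the mitochondrial presequence of human cytochrome c oxidase subunit VIII is placed upstream of mKeima. mKeima is a monomeric, long Stokes shift fluorescent protein derived from a Montipora stony coral. A WPRE downstream of the coding sequence enhances transcript stability and expression.

The COX8 presequence directs mKeima into mitochondria. Because the protein is acid-sensitive, its spectral behaviour changes when mitochondria are delivered to acidic lysosomes, making it a widely used reporter of mitophagy. The record states that the construct is intended for generating stable cell lines by lentiviral transduction, and it is associated with work on selective autophagy.
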