Addgene plasmid #131626: pHAGE-mt-mKeima
Purpose: lentiviral expression of mitochondrial mKeima for generation of stable cell lines
Depositing lab: Richard Youle. Depositing organization: National Institute of Neurological Disorders and Strokes (NINDS). Publication: Spatiotemporal Control of ULK1 Activation by NDP52 and TBK1 during Selective Autophagy. Vargas JNS, Wang C, Bunker E, Hao L, Maric D, Schiavo G, Randow F, Youle RJ. Mol Cell. 2019 Apr 18;74(2):347-362.e6. doi: 10.1016/j.molcel.2019.02.010. Epub 2019 Mar 7. PubMed 30853401.
Backbone
  Vector backbone: pHAGE
  Backbone size w/o insert (bp): 6436
  Total vector size (bp): 7222
  Vector type: Mammalian Expression, Lentiviral
Growth in bacteria
  Bacterial resistance: Ampicillin, 100 μg/mL
  Growth temperature: 37°C
  Growth strain: NEB Stable
  Copy number: High Copy
Gene/Insert
  Gene/Insert name: mt-mKeima
  Species: stony coral Montipora
  Insert size (bp): 786
  Promoter: CMV
  Cloning method: Gibson Cloning
  Sequencing primers: 5′ CGCAAATGGGCGGTAGGCGTG; 3′ ATAGCGTAAAAGGAGCAACA
Terms and licenses: Academic/Nonprofit Terms; Industry Terms: Not Available to Industry
How to cite: pHAGE-mt-mKeima was a gift from Richard Youle (Addgene plasmid # 131626 ; http://n2t.net/addgene:131626 ; RRID:Addgene_131626)
